Addgene plasmid #44418: pGST1-GGA1-VHS
Depositing lab: James Hurley. Depositing organization: National Institute of Diabetes & Digestive & Kidney Diseases (NIDDK). Publication: VHS domains of ESCRT-0 cooperate in high-avidity binding to polyubiquitinated cargo. Ren X, Hurley JH. EMBO J. 2010 Mar 17;29(6):1045-54. Epub 2010 Feb 11. 10.1038/emboj.2010.6 PubMed 20150893.
Backbone
  Vector backbone: pGST1
  Backbone size w/o insert (bp): 5000
  Total vector size (bp): 5444
  Vector type: Bacterial Expression
Growth in bacteria
  Bacterial resistance: Ampicillin, 100 μg/mL
  Growth temperature: 37°C
  Growth strain: DH5alpha
  Copy number: Unknown
Gene/Insert
  Gene/Insert name: GGA1-VHS (1-148) (alt name: VPS27, Hrs, and STAM (VHS) domain of Golgi-localized, gamma-ear-containing, ARF binding (GGA1) protein)
  Species: H. sapiens (human)
  Insert size (bp): 444
  Entrez Gene: GGA1
  Tag / fusion protein: GST (N terminal on backbone)
  Cloning method: Ligation Independent Cloning
  Sequencing primers: 5′ 5GEX
Terms and licenses: Academic/Nonprofit Terms; Industry Terms: Not Available to Industry
How to cite: pGST1-GGA1-VHS was a gift from James Hurley (Addgene plasmid # 44418 ; http://n2t.net/addgene:44418 ; RRID:Addgene_44418)
