[The description below was written by a language model from this plasmid's Addgene catalogue record.]
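Description:
pGST1-GGA1-VHS is a bacterial expression plasmid built on the pGST1 backbone (about 5.0 kb; roughly 5.4 kb in total with the insert) for producing a recombinant fragment of human GGA1 as a glutathione S-transferase fusion. It is propagated in standard E. coli cloning strains under ampicillin selection. The record does not state the origin of replication or copy number, nor the promoter that drives expression. No feature table is supplied, so details such as linker composition or the presence of a protease cleavage site between tag and insert cannot be confirmed.

The payload is a 444 bp insert encoding residues 1–148 of GGA1 (Golgi-localized, gamma-ear-containing, ARF-binding protein 1). This region corresponds to its VHS domain, named for the VPS27, Hrs and STAM proteins in which the fold was first recognised. The fragment was introduced by ligation-independent cloning, downstream of and in frame with the backbone-encoded GST, so the expressed product carries GST at its N terminus. GST generally aids the solubility of the fused protein and allows capture on glutathione resin, which makes such fusions convenient for affinity purification and pull-down style binding assays.

The associated publication concerns how VHS domains of ESCRT-0 cooperate in high-avidity binding to polyubiquitinated cargo. This suggests the construct was used to supply purified GGA1 VHS domain for in vitro biochemical or binding studies of VHS domains, although the record does not spell out its precise experimental role.
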