>Addgene plasmid #44418 | pGST1-GGA1-VHS | depositor partial sequence | sequence record 61001 | GGA1-VHS (1-148)
ATGGAGCCCGCGATGGAGCCGGAGACTCTGGAGGCGCGAATCAATAGAGCCACGAACCCCCTGAACAAGG
AGCTCGACTGGGCCAGCATCAACGGCTTCTGCGAGCAGCTCAACGAGGACTTTGAGGGGCCTCCACTCGC
CACCCGGCTGCTGGCCCACAAGATCCAGTCCCCACAGGAGTGGGAGGCGATCCAGGCCTTGACGGTGCTG
GAAACATGCATGAAGAGCTGCGGCAAGCGGTTCCACGACGAAGTGGGCAAGTTCCGCTTTCTCAACGAGC
TCATCAAGGTCGTGTCTCCCAAGTATCTGGGCTCTCGGACATCGGAGAAGGTGAAGAACAAGATCTTGGA
GCTCCTCTACAGCTGGACAGTGGGCCTGCCCGAGGAGGTGAAAATCGCAGAGGCCTACCAGATGCTAAAG
AAGCAGGGGATTGTAAAGTCCGAC
