>Addgene plasmid #44418 | pGST1-GGA1-VHS | addgene partial sequence | sequence record 67776 | pGEX5
CATCCTCCAAAAATCGATACGACCGAAAACCTGTATTTTCAGGGCGCCATGGAGCCCGCGATGGAGCCGG
AGACTCTGGAGGCGCGAATCAATAGAGCCACGAACCCCCTGAACAAGGAGCTCGACTGGGCCAGCATCAA
CGGCTTCTGCGAGCAGCTCAACGAGGACTTTGAGGGGCCTCCACTCGCCACCCGGCTGCTGGCCCACAAG
ATCCAGTCCCCACAGGAGTGGGAGGCGATCCAGGCCTTGACGGTGCTGGAAACATGCATGAAGAGCTGCG
GCAAGCGGTTCCACGACGAAGTGGGCAAGTTCCGCTTTCTCAACGAGCTCATCAAGGTCGTGTCTCCCAA
GTATCTGGGCTCTCGGACATCGGAGAAGGTGAAGAACAAGATCTTGGAGCTCCTCTACAGCTGGACAGTG
GGCCTGCCCGAGGAGGTGAAAATCGCAGAGGCCTACCAGATGCTAAAGAAGCAGGGGATTGTAAAGTCCG
ACTAAGAGCCTGCAGTCTCGAGCGGCCGCATCGTGACTGACTGACGATCTGCCTCGCGCGTTTCGGTGAT
GACGGTGAAAACCTCTGACACATGCAGCTCCCGGAGACGGTCACAGCTTGTCTGTAAGCGGATGCCGGGA
GCAGACAAGCCCGTCAGGGCGCGTCAGCGGGTGTTGGCGGGTGTCGGGGCGCAGCCATGACCCAGTCACG
TAGCGATAGCGGAGTGTATAATTCTTGAAGACGAAAGGGCCTCGTGATACGCCTATTTTTATAGGTTAAT
GTCATGATAATAATGGTTTCTTAGACGTCAGGTGGCACTTTTCGGGGAAATGTGCGCGGAACCCCTATTT
GTTTATTTTTCTAAATACATTCAAATATGTATCCGCTCATGAGACAATAACCCTGATAAATGCTTCAATA
ATATTGAAAAAGGAAGAGTATGAGTATTCAACATTTCCGTGTCGCCCTTATTCCCTTTTTTGCGGCATTT
TGCCTTCCTGTTTTTG
